Addgene plasmid #107640: Pmo_piwi-1
Purpose: In situ hybridization and RNAi studies in planarians
Depositing lab: Alejandro Sánchez. Depositing organization: Stowers Institute for Medical Research. Publication: Hands-On Classroom Activities for Exploring Regeneration and Stem Cell Biology with Planarians. Accorsi A, Williams MM, Ross EJ, Robb SMC, Elliott SA, Tu KC, Sanchez Alvarado A. The American Biology Teacher 79(3):208-223. Mar 2017. 10.1525/abt.2017.79.3.208.
Backbone
  Vector backbone: pPR-T4P
  Backbone size w/o insert (bp): 2636
  Vector type: RNAi ; In situ hybridization
Growth in bacteria
  Bacterial resistance: Kanamycin, 50 μg/mL
  Growth temperature: 37°C
  Growth strain: DH5alpha
  Copy number: Unknown
Gene/Insert
  Gene/Insert name: piwi-1
  Species: Phagocata morgani
  Insert size (bp): 1999
  Cloning method: Ligation Independent Cloning
Terms and licenses: Academic/Nonprofit Terms; Industry Terms: Not Available to Industry
How to cite: Pmo_piwi-1 was a gift from Alejandro Sánchez (Addgene plasmid # 107640 ; http://n2t.net/addgene:107640 ; RRID:Addgene_107640)
