[The description below was written by a language model from this plasmid's Addgene catalogue record and pLannotate feature annotations shown in this document.]
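Description:
Pmo_piwi-1 is a bacterial plasmid built on the pPR-T4P backbone, a small vector designed for making RNA probes and double-stranded RNA for planarian work. It carries a roughly 2 kb fragment of piwi-1 from the planarian Phagocata morgani, inserted by ligation-independent cloning. The plasmid is maintained in E. coli through a high-copy ColE1/pUC-type origin and is selected with kanamycin via an aminoglycoside phosphotransferase (KanR) gene. The sequenced plasmid is 4,450 nt, slightly less than the sum of the listed backbone and insert sizes.

The insert is annotated by its similarity to the Schmidtea mediterranea PIWI1 protein and lies in reverse orientation relative to the record's numbering. It is bracketed by opposing T7 promoters, with T7 terminators placed outside them on each side and an additional T7 promoter further upstream. This convergent arrangement lets T7 RNA polymerase transcribe both strands, so complementary transcripts can anneal into dsRNA for RNAi, while transcription of a single strand gives riboprobes for in situ hybridization. Remnants of a pBluescript multiple cloning site, lacZα and lacI, along with rrnB T1 and T2 terminators, are backbone leftovers with no evident role in the payload.

The stated purpose is in situ hybridization and RNAi in planarians, and the associated publication concerns classroom activities on regeneration and stem cell biology. In planarians, piwi-1 is widely used as a marker of neoblasts, the adult stem cells. The depositor's separate 1,999 nt sequence record appears to cover only the insert rather than the whole plasmid.
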