Features (pLannotate 1.2.2; 1 found; start..end, strand, type, name):
   1999..1892    -  CDS            wi-1 (fragment) (across the origin): PIWI1_SCHMD - Experimental evidence at transcript level: Swiss-Prot protein existence level 2. From Schmidtea mediterranea (Freshwater planarian flatworm).
>Addgene plasmid #107640 | Pmo_piwi-1 | depositor full sequence | sequence record 202996 | Full Sequence
CCGGGATTAGGATTATTACCATCTTTAAAAAACTTGACACTTATTCTCTTTTTAACAATTATATAAATTA
TTTGGGGCAAATTTTCATTTTCGTAAATTGTTTCCATAATTTTTAAAACAGCATCAGTTTCGTACTTTTT
AGTGAAATACAATTGAGAATCTCCAACACCGTCTCGATAAATAATAAACCTTTGTGGCAAAGTGTTAAAT
TTATCTTTAAATGTATTTATGGCTGCGATGAAATTTTGACTCAAATTATCATGATATTCATTCTTGCCTT
TTGGTGAATTTACAAAACTCAAATATTGAGAAAATTTCGAACTGATACTGAATACAGATGCTTGAATTGA
TCGCTTTCCAGTCTTGCTATGAAAAGTGTCCAAACCAACAACCATCGTCGGTACCATTTTTAACTCAATT
CCCCATGGATCGTAACCCAATTTAGCAAAAATTTGCATAACACTTTTATCAGCCACAACTTTTCTACGAC
GATCATCTCTATTTGTCCCATTTCTTACAGTCACGCACTGGGTTAATAATCCAGTGCTTATCGTAAAGTT
CTTTACACGAGCATATGCCTTATCGTCACCAATAAAAACCAAAGCCAAATGAACCTTTTGAACTCTAACA
AAATCTGTTAAGCAATCTTCAATTTCATTTGCTCTGCAAGTTGCCACAGTCTCTATTGAATAATTAACTC
TTAGCCTACTTATTTCACGCTTAACATCATCTATAAATTGATTGAATTGACTAGGACTTCTTTCGACGGC
TAAAATAGCAAAACGATGCTGAGCACCCTTTGGAATATCAAATTTAACTTCACCGAATTTCCAATCATCT
GGAGATTTGGCATTAATACGTTGTTGCCCAGAAAATACATCAACCCCATTTAGTTCTCGCCCCATAATTG
TTATTGGTTGATTATCTAATTGAACTCCCCAATTTTTCATAAATGGAGCCGCCTTGCCTTCATCAGTCCA
ACTACAAAAATCACTAATATCTTTTAATCGTTCTCGTGGTTCTCTTTTAAGAACTGATCCTAGGCTCTTT
TGCAAATTAATGTTCGATCTCTCACTATCCGAAAAGCCACACAAAAAGCACAATTCGCCAGGAATAGATA
AACTTTGATCAGCTTCCTTTGGTGCCTCGGGTTCATTTTCTTGATTTTCTTTTTGTTGAATAGCCACTCT
TCTCAATCTTGATATGACAAATGGTTGCTTTCCATTATTAAGCGTTATGTTGTATCTTTGCTTAAAATAA
TTGGCATATGAAATCTTTGTACCATTTAATTCTATTTCGTCATTAACATCCATCTCCTTAATATCGGAAA
TTCTGTATGTTTTGTTATTATATTTGGTTATAACATCTCTTCCAATCAACAGATCCAATTGATTTTTATT
ATAAATATTATAAACTGAATTTTCATTCAATACTCGATTAATGCGCTCTAAATAAAGTAAAGTTGAAGCA
CTTCCATCGGAATTAGTTCCTCTTGACAATGTTGTAGCAAAACCGCCCAATATTTTAAAATTATCTCTTT
TGAAAAAAGATGGCCCACATTTGGATGTAGATTCATTACTATTCGAACCCAAGAAAAAAGCTCTACCAAT
TCGTTCTTGTCCCATGAACGCTTGAATGTTATTGAAGATTATGTTAACCATTTGATAATATTCTTCGGTA
TTTTCCACAAATGAGGCTAAAAAACGAATTGATACTTCTTCATCTTTTATCGAAATTGTTTCTATATCTT
CTTGGTGCCACTGTGAAGATGTAAAAAGACGGCGACCATCGAAACAAAATGGCCGATTTTCTTTCGTTGA
AGCGACGCTGTTTAATAAGTCCAACTTCCCTCTTAAACTCTTCGGTGGCATCTTGACGTCATACATAAAA
AAAAGGACCTTTCATTGCCAATTTAAAATTAGCATAATTCGATTTTAAAGCAACAGCTTTTCCATCCTTT
CCAACTTTGTCTTTGACGCCATCAGGTTGAAGTGAAGGT
