Features (pLannotate 1.2.2; 13 found; start..end, strand, type, name):
    126..144     +  promoter       T7 promoter: promoter for bacteriophage T7 RNA polymerase
    152..195     -  terminator     T7 terminator (fragment): transcription terminator for bacteriophage T7 RNA polymerase
    202..220     +  promoter       T7 promoter: promoter for bacteriophage T7 RNA polymerase
    255..2096    -  CDS            wi-1 (fragment): PIWI1_SCHMD - Experimental evidence at transcript level: Swiss-Prot protein existence level 2. From Schmidtea mediterranea (Freshwater planarian flatworm).
   2126..2172    -  misc_feature   MCS (fragment): pBluescript multiple cloning site
   2206..2224    -  promoter       T7 promoter: promoter for bacteriophage T7 RNA polymerase
   2229..2276    +  terminator     T7 terminator: transcription terminator for bacteriophage T7 RNA polymerase
   2283..2319    +  CDS            lacZα (fragment): LacZα fragment of β-galactosidase; lacZ fragment
   2366..2409    -  terminator     rrnB T1 terminator: Escherichia coli rrnB; transcription terminator T1 from the E. coli rrnB gene
   2541..2568    +  terminator     rrnB T2 terminator: transcription terminator T2 from the E. coli rrnB gene
   2623..2715    -  CDS            lacI (fragment): lac repressor; lacI; The lac repressor binds to the lac operator to inhibit transcription in E. coli. This inhibition can be relieved by adding lactose or isopropyl-β-D-thiogalactopyranoside (IPTG).
   2898..3486    -  rep_origin     ori: high-copy-number ColE1/pMB1/pBR322/pUC origin of replication
   3633..4442    -  CDS            KanR: aminoglycoside phosphotransferase; aph(3')-Ia; confers resistance to kanamycin in bacteria or G418 (Geneticin®) in eukaryotes
>Addgene plasmid #107640 | Pmo_piwi-1 | addgene full sequence | sequence record 208832 | Addgene NGS Result
TTGTATTACTGTTTATGTAAGCAGACAGTTTTATTGTTCATGATGATATATTTTTATCTTGTGCAATGTA
ACATCAGAGATTTTGAGACACGGGCCAGAGCTGCCAGGAAACAGCTATGACCATGTAATACGACTCACTA
TAGGGGATCCTCAAAAAACCCCTCAAGACCCGTTTAGAGGCCCCAAGGGGTTATGTGGAAGTAATACGAC
TCACTATAGGGCGAATTGGGTACCGGGCCCGGCCAATTCTACCCGCCGGGATTAGGATTATTACCATCTT
TAAAAAACTTGACACTTATTCTCTTTTTAACAATTATATAAATTATTTGGGGCAAATTTTCATTTTCGTA
AATTGTTTCCATAATTTTTAAAACAGCATCAGTTTCGTACTTTTTAGTGAAATACAATTGAGAATCTCCA
ACACCGTCTCGATAAATAATAAACCTTTGTGGCAAAGTGTTAAATTTATCTTTAAATGTATTTATGGCTG
CGATGAAATTTTGACTCAAGTTATCATGATATTCATTCTTGCCTTTTGGTGAATTTACAAAACTCAAATA
TTGAGAAAATTTCGAACTGATACTGAATACAGATGCTTGAATTGATCGCTTGCCAGTCTTGCTATGAAAA
GTATCCAAACCAACAACCATCGTCGGTACCATTTTTAACTCAATTCCCCATGGATCGTAACCCAATTTAG
CAAAAATTTGCATAACACTTTTATCAGCCACAACTTTTCTACGACGATCATCTCTATTTGTCCCATTTCT
TACAGTCACGCACTGGGTTAATAATCCAGTGCTTATCGTAAAGTTCTTTACACGAGCATATGCCTTATCG
TCACCAATAAAAACCAAAGCCAAATGAACCTTTTGAACTCTAACAAAATCTGTTAAGCAATCTTCAATTT
CATTTGCTCTGCAAGTTGCAACAGTCTCTATTGAATAATTAACTCTTAGCCTACTTATTTCACGCTTAAC
ATCATCTATAAATTGATTGAATTGACTAGGACTTCTTTCGACGGCTAAAATAGCAAAACGATGCTGAGCA
CCCTTTGGAATATCAAATTTAACTTCACCGAATTTCCAATCATCTGGAGATTTGGCATTAATACGTTGTT
GCCCAGAAAATACATCAACCCCATTTAGTTCTCGCCCCATAATTGTTATTGGTTGATTATCTAATTGAAC
TCCCCAATTTTTCATAAATGGAGCCGCCTTGCCTTCATCAGTCCAACTACAAAAATCACTAATATCTTTT
AATCGTTCTCGTGGTTCTCTTTTAAGAACTGATCCTAGACTCTTTTGCAAATTAATGTTCGATCTCTCAC
TATCCGAAAAGCCACACAAAAAGCACAATTCGCCAGGAATAGATAAACTTTGATCAGCTTCCTTTGGTGC
CTCGGGTTCATTTTCTTGATTTTCTTTTTGTTGAATAGCCACTCTTCTCAATCTTGATATGACAAATGGT
TGCTTTCCATTATTAAGCGTTATGTTGTATCTTTGCTTAAAATAATTGGCATATGAAATCTTTGTACCAT
TTAATTCTATTTCGTCATTAACATCCATCTCCTTAATATCGGAAATTCTGTATGTTTTGTTATTATATTT
GGTTATAACATCTCTTCCAATCAACAGATCCAATTGATTTTTATTATAAATATTATAAACTGAATTTTCA
TTCAATACTCGATTAATGCGCTCTAAATAAAGTAAAGTTGAAGCACTTCCATCGGAATTAGTTCCTCTTG
ACAATGTTGTAGCAAAACCGCCCAATATTTTAAAATTATCTCTTTTGAAAAAAGATGGCCCACATTTGGA
TGTAGATTCATTACTATTCGAACCCAAGAAAAAAGCTCTACCAATTCGTTCTTGTCCCATGAACGCTTGA
ATGTTATTGAAGATTATGTTAACCATTTGATAATATTCTTCGGTATTTTCCACAAATGAGGCTAAAAAAC
GAATTGATACTTCTTCATCTTTTATCGAAATTGTTTCTATATCTTCTTGGTGCCACTGTGAAGATGTAAA
AAGACGGCGACCATCGAAACAAAATGGCCGATTTTCTTTCGTTGAAGCGACGCTGTTTAATAAGTCCCGG
GATGGTAATGCCGCTAGCCATGGAACCGGTGGATCCACTAGTTCTAGAGCGGCCGCCACCGCGGTGGAGC
TCGAATTCATCGATGATATCAGATCTGCCGGTCTCCCTATAGTGAGTCGTATTACTTCCTAGCATAACCC
CTTGGGGCCTCTAAACGGGTCTTGAGGGGTTTTTTGCTTAAGACTGGCCGTCGTTTTACAACGTCGTGAC
TGGGAAAACATCCATGCTAGCGTTAACGCGAGAGTAGGGAACTGCCAGGCATCAAATAAAACGAAAGGCT
CAGTCGGAAGACTGGGCCTTTCGTTTTATCTGTTGTTTGTCGGTGAACGCTCTCCTGAGTAGGACAAATC
CGCCGGGAGCGGATTTGAACGTTGTGAAGCAACGGCCCGGAGGGTGGCGGGCAGGACGCCCGCCATAAAC
TGCCAGGCATCAAACTAAGCAGAAGGCCATCCTGACGGATGGCCTTTTTGCGTTTCTACAAACTCTTCCT
GGCTAGCGGTACGCGTATTAATTGCGTTGCGCTCACTGCCCGCTTTCCAGTCGGGAAACCTGTCGTGCCA
GCTGCATTAATGAATCGGCCAACGCGCGGGGAGAGGCGGTTTGCGTATTGGGCGCTCTTCCGCTTCCTCG
CTCACTGACTCGCTGCGCTCGGTCGTTCGGCTGCGGCGAGCGGTATCAGCTCACTCAAAGGCGGTAATAC
GGTTATCCACAGAATCAGGGGATAACGCAGGAAAGAACATGTGAGCAAAAGGCCAGCAAAAGGCCAGGAA
CCGTAAAAAGGCCGCGTTGCTGGCGTTTTTCCATAGGCTCCGCCCCCCTGACGAGCATCACAAAAATCGA
CGCTCAAGTCAGAGGTGGCGAAACCCGACAGGACTATAAAGATACCAGGCGTTTCCCCCTGGAAGCTCCC
TCGTGCGCTCTCCTGTTCCGACCCTGCCGCTTACCGGATACCTGTCCGCCTTTCTCCCTTCGGGAAGCGT
GGCGCTTTCTCATAGCTCACGCTGTAGGTATCTCAGTTCGGTGTAGGTCGTTCGCTCCAAGCTGGGCTGT
GTGCACGAACCCCCCGTTCAGCCCGACCGCTGCGCCTTATCCGGTAACTATCGTCTTGAGTCCAACCCGG
TAAGACACGACTTATCGCCACTGGCAGCAGCCACTGGTAACAGGATTAGCAGAGCGAGGTATGTAGGCGG
TGCTACAGAGTTCTTGAAGTGGTGGCCTAACTACGGCTACACTAGAAGAACAGTATTTGGTATCTGCGCT
CTGCTGAAGCCAGTTACCTTCGGAAAAAGAGTTGGTAGCTCTTGATCCGGCAAACAAACCACCGCTGGTA
GCGGTGGTTTTTTTGTTTGCAAGCAGCAGATTACGCGCAGAAAAAAAGGATCTCAAGAAGATCCTTTGAT
CTTTTCTACGGGGTCTGACGCTCAGTGGAACGACGCGTAACTCACGTTAAGGGATTTTGGTCATGAGCTT
GCGCCGTCCCGTCAAGTCAGCGTAATGCTCTGCCAGTGTTACAACCAATTAACCAATTCTGATTAGAAAA
ACTCATCGAGCATCAAATGAAACTGCAATTTATTCATATCAGGATTATCAATACCATATTTTTGAAAAAG
CCGTTTCTGTAATGAAGGAGAAAACTCACCGAGGCAGTTCCATAGGATGGCAAGATCCTGGTATCGGTCT
GCGATTCCGACTCGTCCAACATCAATACAACCTATTAATTTCCCCTCGTCAAAAATAAGGTTATCAAGTG
AGAAATCACCATGAGTGACGACTGAATCCGGTGAGAATGGCAAAAGTTTATGCATTTCTTTCCAGACTTG
TTCAACAGGCCAGCCATTACGCTCGTCATCAAAATCACTCGCATCAACCAAACCGTTATTCATTCGTGAT
TGCGCCTGAGCGAGACGAAATACGCGATCGCTGTTAAAAGGACAATTACAAACAGGAATCGAATGCAACC
GGCGCAGGAACACTGCCAGCGCATCAACAATATTTTCACCTGAATCAGGATATTCTTCTAATACCTGGAA
TGCTGTTTTTCCGGGGATCGCAGTGGTGAGTAACCATGCATCATCAGGAGTACGGATAAAATGCTTGATG
GTCGGAAGAGGCATAAATTCCGTCAGCCAGTTTAGTCTGACCATCTCATCTGTAACATCATTGGCAACGC
TACCTTTGCCATGTTTCAGAAACAACTCTGGCGCATCGGGCTTCCCATACAAGCGATAGATTGTCGCACC
TGATTGCCCGACATTATCGCGAGCCCATTTATACCCATATAAATCAGCATCCATGTTGGAATTTAATCGC
GGCCTCGACGTTTCCCGTTGAATATGGCTCATAACACCCC
